Addgene plasmid #130054: pRDAX-527 C-Tag GFP[1] L32 Tln1(rod) mCherry
Purpose: PPI (BiFC/TriFC) assay vector
Depositing lab: Gary Lewin. Depositing organization: Max-Delbrueck-Centrum fuer Molekulare Medizin (MDC).
Backbone
  Vector backbone: custom built
  Vector type: Mammalian Expression
Growth in bacteria
  Bacterial resistance: Ampicillin, 100 μg/mL
  Growth temperature: 37°C
  Growth strain: DH5alpha
  Copy number: High Copy
Gene/Insert
  Gene/Insert name: Tln1 rod
  Species: M. musculus (mouse)
  Cloning method: Restriction Enzyme; 5′ cloning site unknown (unknown if destroyed); 3′ cloning site unknown (unknown if destroyed)
Terms and licenses: Academic/Nonprofit Terms; Industry Terms: Not Available to Industry
How to cite: pRDAX-527 C-Tag GFP[1] L32 Tln1(rod) mCherry was a gift from Gary Lewin (Addgene plasmid # 130054 ; http://n2t.net/addgene:130054 ; RRID:Addgene_130054)
