[The description below was written by a language model from this plasmid's Addgene catalogue record and pLannotate feature annotations shown in this document.]
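Description:
pRDAX-527 C-Tag GFP[1] L32 Tln1(rod) mCherry is a custom-built mammalian expression plasmid of about 7.1 kb, designed as one component of a protein–protein interaction assay based on bimolecular or trimolecular fluorescence complementation (BiFC/TriFC). It is maintained in E. coli through a high-copy ColE1/pUC-type origin and selected with ampicillin via the β-lactamase gene and its own promoter.

The payload is a single bicistronic transcription unit, all annotated on the same strand. The human CMV immediate-early enhancer and promoter, followed by a chimeric β-globin/immunoglobulin intron that promotes efficient splicing and export, drive a fragment of mouse talin-1 (Tln1) corresponding, according to the name, to part of the rod domain. Immediately downstream of this fragment lies a very short GFP-derived coding segment, consistent with the "C-Tag GFP[1]" designation: a small split-GFP piece fused to the C-terminus of the bait, presumably through the linker indicated by "L32", although the record does not define that term. This tag is non-fluorescent on its own and would yield green signal only when brought together with complementary GFP fragments supplied from partner constructs. An EMCV IRES then allows cap-independent translation of mCherry from the same mRNA, giving a constitutive red marker for identifying transfected cells and normalising the complementation signal. The transcript is followed by a second chimeric intron, a WPRE to enhance expression, and a bGH polyadenylation signal. A rabbit β-globin poly(A) signal with an adjacent β-globin fragment and a T3 promoter are also present further downstream. The cloning sites used for the insert are not recorded.
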