Features (pLannotate 1.2.2; 17 found; start..end, strand, type, name):
    271..324     -  CDS            (3-F)Tyr-EGFP (fragment): (3-F)Tyr-EGFP is a basic (constitutively fluorescent) green fluorescent protein published in 2004, derived from Aequorea victoria.
    424..1515    -  CDS            Tln1 (fragment): TLN1_MOUSE - Also known as Tln. Experimental evidence at protein level: Swiss-Prot protein existence level 1. Probably involved in connections of major cytoskeletal structures to the plasma membrane. High molecular weight cytoskeletal protein concentrated at regions of cell-substratum contact and, in lymphocytes, at cell-cell contacts. From Mus musculus (Mouse).
   1530..1662    -  intron         chimeric intron: chimera between introns from human β-globin and immunoglobulin heavy chain genes
   1801..2000    -  promoter       CMV promoter: human cytomegalovirus (CMV) immediate early promoter
   2002..2379    -  enhancer       CMV enhancer: human cytomegalovirus immediate early enhancer
   2674..2778    +  promoter       AmpR promoter: bla
   2779..3639    +  CDS            AmpR: β-lactamase; bla; confers resistance to ampicillin, carbenicillin, and related antibiotics
   3810..4398    +  rep_origin     ori: high-copy-number ColE1/pMB1/pBR322/pUC origin of replication
   4777..4832    -  polyA_signal   β-globin poly(A) signal: rabbit β-globin polyadenylation signal (Gil and Proudfoot, 1987)
   4903..4977    -  CDS            HBB (fragment): HBB_PONPY - Experimental evidence at transcript level: Swiss-Prot protein existence level 2. Involved in oxygen transport from the lung to the various peripheral tissues. From Pongo pygmaeus (Bornean orangutan).
   5036..5054    +  promoter       T3 promoter: promoter for bacteriophage T3 RNA polymerase
   5150..5261    -  polyA_signal   bGH poly(A) signal: bovine growth hormone polyadenylation signal
   5274..5290    -  misc_feature   MCS (fragment): pUC18/19 multiple cloning site
   5294..5882    -  misc_feature   WPRE: woodchuck hepatitis virus posttranscriptional regulatory element
   5891..6023    -  intron         chimeric intron: chimera between introns from human β-globin and immunoglobulin heavy chain genes
   6072..6779    -  CDS            mCherry: mCherry is a basic (constitutively fluorescent) red fluorescent protein published in 2004, derived from Discosoma sp.. It is reported to be a very rapidly-maturing monomer with low acid sensitivity.
   6780..254     -  misc_feature   IRES2 (across the origin): internal ribosome entry site (IRES) of the encephalomyocarditis virus (EMCV)
>Addgene plasmid #130054 | pRDAX-527 C-Tag GFP[1] L32 Tln1(rod) mCherry | addgene full sequence | sequence record 298151 | Addgene NGS Result
CTACAGACGTTGTTTGTCTTCAAGAAGCTACCAGAGGAACTGCTTCCTTCACGACATTCAACAGACCTTG
CATTCCTTTGGCGAGAGGGGAAAGACCCCTAGGAATGCTCGTCAAGAAGACAGGGCCAGGTTTCCGGGCC
CTCACATTGCCAAAAGACGGCAATATGGTGGAAAATAACATATAGACAAACGCACACCGGCCTTATTCCA
AGCGGCTTCGGCCAGTAACGTTAGGGGGGGGGGAGGGAGAGGGGCGGATCTGAATTCTTAGTTAAGGTCC
TTGGAGAGGATGGTCTGTGTGCTCAGGTAGTGGTCATCAGGCAGATCACTCCCACCACCGGCTGACCCGC
CTCCAGCGCTCCCCTCTCCGCCAGAGCCAGGCCCTCCGGATCCGCCGCCTTCGCTCCCTCCGCCACCCAC
GTCTTGTTCCTCAAAGTTCAAGGACTCATCCGCCTCCTTGGGTTTGGCCCTGGGCTTCAGCTGCTCCAGC
TTCTTGGCTGCAGCCTCGATGGCGGCTGCGGCTCCCAAGAGCTCATTCTCAGCAATGACAGTAGGGTCCT
CTGGGTCCACCCACTCTGTTCCTTTCATGGCTTCAGCAGCCTGGATGAGCTCAGTCACAGAGCCAGCAAC
CCGCTTTGAGTGTCCAGTTAGCTGCTGCTTCAGGTCTGGGTTTGGCTTCTGAAGGGTCAGCAGCACGTGG
TCCAGCAGTTCCAGGTAACCATTGGCACACTCCCGGCCATAGTGCAGGGCTCGGAGCCGTACATCAGGCG
CCACTTCTGGGTGGAAAGCTGCTTCCTTGCAAGCCCGAAGCATGTCCGCAATAGCCCGTCGGCTCAGATT
GGCTGTGGCAATGACATCTTCCTGTCGACAGGAATTGCCAGCAGCAACGGCTTTGGCTGTTGCCATAGTA
ATACCCTTGGTCATTCGGATGAAGTCTTCAGGGGTAGAGGTCTTGGCAGGTGGCTCTGGGGAACAGAAGA
CCGCCAGTTCCTGACGTATGTGCTCTGTGGTTGCCTCTAGGGCCCGTGTGCCTTTGGTGGCCTCATCTTC
CACAGCCTTCACTGTCTTGAGCAATGATGTCACATTGGTCACCATCACCTTGGCAGAGTTCTTGAGCTGC
CACACTGCAGGGTCATCCCCAACTTTGCCCGCTGCAGCCTTCGTAGCGCTGATGAGGTCACCCAGGGCCT
TGGCTACGTCCTTTACTGCATTGATCAGCACCACCTGAGTTTCAGGGTCTTCGGCTCCTAGGCTGGCTGC
ACCGAGCTTGACCACATCAGCGAGGCGGGTAATGGTGGCCACGGAGGACTGGGCGGCTTGTGCCAACTTC
TCCTGGCTCCCAGCTGCATTCTGCACTAGGACCTTGGTGTCCTCCACAAGAACCTTTGCTGTCTTTAAGA
TACCCTCCCGGTGGTCAGCAAAAGTTTCAGCACCCTCACGGTTAAGTGTGCCAGCAGTAGCGAACATGAT
GGTGGTGTCGAGGTCAGCAATGATACCAGACACAGCCATGGTGGCCTGGGAGTGGACACCTGTGGAGAGA
AAGGCAAAGTGGATGTCAGTAAGACCAATAGGTGCCTATCAGAAACGCAAGAGTCTTCTCTGTCTCGACA
AGCCCAGTTTCTATTGGTCTCCTTAAACCTGTCTTGTAACCTTGATACTTACCTGCCCAGTGCCTCACGA
CCAACTTCTGCAGCTTAAGTTCGAGACTGTTGTGTCAGAAGCACTGACTGCGTTAGCAATTTAACTGTGA
TAAACTACCGCAATAAAGCTTCTAGTGATCTGACGGTTCACTAAACGAGCTCTGCTTATATAGACCTCCC
ACCGTACACGCCTACCGCCCATTTGCGTCAACGGGGCGGGGTTATTACGACATTTTGGAAAGTCCCGTTG
ATTTTGGTGCCAAAACAAACTCCCATTGACGTCAATGGGGTGGAGACTTGGAAATCCCCGTGAGTCAAAC
CGCTATCCACGCCCATTGGTGTACTGCCAAAACCGCATCACCATGGTAATAGCGATGACTAATACGTAGA
TGTACTGCCAAGTAGGAAAGTCCCGTAAGGTCATGTACTGGGCATAATGCCAGGCGGGCCATTTACCGTC
ATTGACGTCAATAGGGGGCGGACTTGGCATATGATACACTTGATGTACTGCCAAGTGGGCAGTTTACCGT
AAATACTCCACCCATTGACGTCAATGGAAAGTCCCTATTGGCGTTACTATGGGAACATACGTCATTATTG
ACGTCAATGGGCGGGGGTCGTTGGGCGGTCAGCCAGGCGGGCCATTTACCGTAAGTTATGTAACGCGGAA
CTCCATATATGGGCTATGAACTAATGACCCCGTAATTGATTACTATTAATAACTAGTCAATAATCAATGC
CAACATGGCGGTCATATTGGACATGAGCCAATATAAATGTACATATTATGATATAGATACAACGTATGCA
ATGGCCAATAGCCAATATTGATTTATGCTATATAACCAATGAATAATATGGCTAATGGCCAATATTGAGG
CCTGGAGGCAGGCGCGGCCGCGGCCGGCCGTCGACGGCGCGCCGCCGGCGCGCGCGTAGACGAAAGGGCC
TCGTGATACGCCTATTTTTATAGGTTAATGTCATGATAATAATGGTTTCTTAGACGTCAGGTGGCACTTT
TCGGGGAAATGTGCGCGGAACCCCTATTTGTTTATTTTTCTAAATACATTCAAATATGTATCCGCTCATG
AGACAATAACCCTGATAAATGCTTCAATAATATTGAAAAAGGAAGAGTATGAGTATTCAACATTTCCGTG
TCGCCCTTATTCCCTTTTTTGCGGCATTTTGCCTTCCTGTTTTTGCTCACCCAGAAACGCTGGTGAAAGT
AAAAGATGCTGAAGATCAGTTGGGTGCACGAGTGGGTTACATCGAACTGGATCTCAACAGCGGTAAGATC
CTTGAGAGTTTTCGCCCCGAAGAACGTTTTCCAATGATGAGCACTTTTAAAGTTCTGCTATGTGGCGCGG
TATTATCCCGTATTGACGCCGGGCAAGAGCAACTCGGTCGCCGCATACACTATTCTCAGAATGACTTGGT
TGAGTACTCACCAGTCACAGAAAAGCATCTTACGGATGGCATGACAGTAAGAGAATTATGCAGTGCTGCC
ATAACCATGAGTGATAACACTGCGGCCAACTTACTTCTGACAACGATCGGAGGACCGAAGGAGCTAACCG
CTTTTTTGCACAACATGGGGGATCATGTAACTCGCCTTGATCGTTGGGAACCGGAGCTGAATGAAGCCAT
ACCAAACGACGAGCGTGACACCACGATGCCTGTAGCAATGGCAACAACGTTGCGCAAACTATTAACTGGC
GAACTACTTACTCTAGCTTCCCGGCAACAATTAATAGACTGGATGGAGGCGGATAAAGTTGCAGGACCAC
TTCTGCGCTCGGCCCTTCCGGCTGGCTGGTTTATTGCTGATAAATCTGGAGCCGGTGAGCGTGGGTCTCG
CGGTATCATTGCAGCACTGGGGCCAGATGGTAAGCCCTCCCGTATCGTAGTTATCTACACGACGGGGAGT
CAGGCAACTATGGATGAACGAAATAGACAGATCGCTGAGATAGGTGCCTCACTGATTAAGCATTGGTAAC
TGTCAGACCAAGTTTACTCATATATACTTTAGATTGATTTAAAACTTCATTTTTAATTTAAAAGGATCTA
GGTGAAGATCCTTTTTGATAATCTCATGACCAAAATCCCTTAACGTGAGTTTTCGTTCCACTGAGCGTCA
GACCCCGTAGAAAAGATCAAAGGATCTTCTTGAGATCCTTTTTTTCTGCGCGTAATCTGCTGCTTGCAAA
CAAAAAAACCACCGCTACCAGCGGTGGTTTGTTTGCCGGATCAAGAGCTACCAACTCTTTTTCCGAAGGT
AACTGGCTTCAGCAGAGCGCAGATACCAAATACTGTTCTTCTAGTGTAGCCGTAGTTAGGCCACCACTTC
AAGAACTCTGTAGCACCGCCTACATACCTCGCTCTGCTAATCCTGTTACCAGTGGCTGCTGCCAGTGGCG
ATAAGTCGTGTCTTACCGGGTTGGACTCAAGACGATAGTTACCGGATAAGGCGCAGCGGTCGGGCTGAAC
GGGGGGTTCGTGCACACAGCCCAGCTTGGAGCGAACGACCTACACCGAACTGAGATACCTACAGCGTGAG
CTATGAGAAAGCGCCACGCTTCCCGAAGGGAGAAAGGCGGACAGGTATCCGGTAAGCGGCAGGGTCGGAA
CAGGAGAGCGCACGAGGGAGCTTCCAGGGGGAAACGCCTGGTATCTTTATAGTCCTGTCGGGTTTCGCCA
CCTCTGACTTGAGCGTCGATTTTTGTGATGCTCGTCAGGGGGGCGGAGCCTATGGAAAAACGCCAGCAAC
GGCGCGCCGCGGCCGCGCGCGTCGACGCCGGCGGCCGGCCGATCTCCATAAGAGAAGAGGGACAGCTATG
ACTGGGAGTAGTCAGGAGAGGAGGAAAAATCTGGCTAGTAAAACATGTAAGGAAAATTTTAGGGATGTTA
AAGAAAAAAATAACACAAAACAAAATATAAAAAAAATCTAACCTCAAGTCAAGGCTTTTCTATGGAATAA
GGAATGGACAGCAGGGGGCTGTTTCATATACTGATGACCTCTTTATAGCCAACCTTTGTTCATGGCAGCC
AGCATATGGGCATATGTTGCCAAACTCTAAACCAAATACTCATTCTGATGTTTTAAATGATTTGCCCTCC
CATATGTCCTTCCGAGTGAGAGACACAAAAAATTCCAACACACTATTGCAATGAAAATAAATTTCCTTTA
TTAGCCAGAAGTCAGATGCTCAAGGGGCTTCATGATGTCCCCATAATTTTTGGCAGAGGGAAAAAGATCT
CAGTGGTATTTGTGAGCCAGGGCATTGGCCACACCAGCCACCACCTTCTGATAGGCAGCCTGCACCTGAG
GAGTGAATTAGCGGATAACAATTTCACACAGGAAACAGCTATGACCATGATTACGCCAAGCGCGCAATTA
ACCCTCACTAAAGGGAACAAAAGCTGGGCTATTGTCTTCCCAATCCTCCCCCTTGCTGTCCTGCCCCACC
CCACCCCCCAGAATAGAATGACACCTACTCAGACAATGCGATGCAATTTCCTCATTTTATTAGGAAAGGA
CAGTGGGAGTGGCACCTTCCAGGGTCAAGGAAGGCACGGGGGAGGGGCAAACAACAGATGGCTGGCAACT
AGAAGGCACAGTCGAGGCTGATCGTACCGAGCTCGAATTCCAGGCGGGGAGGCGGCCCAAAGGGAGATCC
GACTCGTCTGAGGGCGAAGGCGAAGACGCGGAAGAGGCCGCAGAGCCGGCAGCAGGCCGCGGGAAGGAAG
GTCCGCTGGATTGAGGGCCGAAGGGACGTAGCAGAAGGACGTCCCGCGCAGAATCCAGGTGGCAACACAG
GCGAGCAGCCATGGAAAGGACGTCAGCTTCCCCGACAACACCACGGAATTGTCAGTGCCCAACAGCCGAG
CCCCTGTCCAGCAGCGGGCAAGGCAGGCGGCGATGAGTTCCGCCGTGGCAATAGGGAGGGGGAAAGCGAA
AGTCCCGGAAAGGAGCTGACAGGTGGTGGCAATGCCCCAACCAGTGGGGGTTGCGTCAGCAAACACAGTG
CACACCACGCCACGTTGCCTGACAACGGGCCACAACTCCTCATAAAGAGACAGCAACCAGGATTTATACA
AGGAGGAGAAAATGAAAGCCATACGGGAAGCAATAGCATGATACAAAGGCATTAAAGCAGCGTATCCACA
TAGCGTAAAAGGAGCAACATAGTTAAGAATACCAGTCAATCTTTCACAAATTTTGTAATCCAGAGGTTGA
TTGTCGACACCTGTGGAGAGAAAGGCAAAGTGGATGTCAGTAAGACCAATAGGTGCCTATCAGAAACGCA
AGAGTCTTCTCTGTCTCGACAAGCCCAGTTTCTATTGGTCTCCTTAAACCTGTCTTGTAACCTTGATACT
TACCTGCGGCCTCGACCTTAGCTATTCATCGGTACCTCGAGCACCGGTTTACTTGTACAGCTCGTCCATG
CCGCCGGTGGAGTGGCGGCCCTCGGCGCGTTCGTACTGTTCCACGATGGTGTAGTCCTCGTTGTGGGAGG
TGATGTCCAACTTGATGTTGACGTTGTAGGCGCCGGGCAGCTGCACGGGCTTCTTGGCCTTGTAGGTGGT
CTTGACCTCAGCGTCGTAGTGGCCGCCGTCCTTCAGCTTCAGCCTCTGCTTGATCTCGCCCTTCAGGGCG
CCGTCCTCGGGGTACATCCGCTCGGAGGAGGCCTCCCAGCCCATGGTCTTCTTCTGCATTACGGGGCCGT
CGGAGGGGAAGTTGGTGCCGCGCAGCTTCACCTTGTAGATGAACTCGCCGTCCTGCAGGGAGGAGTCCTG
GGTCACGGTCACCACGCCGCCGTCCTCGAAGTTCATCACGCGCTCCCACTTGAAGCCCTCGGGGAAGGAC
AGCTTCAAGTAGTCGGGGATGTCGGCGGGGTGCTTCACGTAGGCCTTGGAGCCGTACATGAACTGAGGGG
ACAGGATGTCCCAGGCGAAGGGCAGGGGGCCACCCTTGGTCACCTTCAGCTTGGCGGTCTGGGTGCCCTC
GTAGGGGCGGCCCTCGCCCTCGCCCTCGATCTCGAACTCGTGGCCGTTCACGGAGCCCTCCATGTGCACC
TTGAAGCGCATGAACTCCTTGATGATGGCCATGTTATCCTCCTCGCCCTTGCTCACCATGGTTGTGGCCA
TATTATCATCGTGTTTTTCAAAGGAAAACCACGTCCCCGTGGTTCGGGGGGCCTAGACGTTTTTTTAACC
TCGACTAAACACATGTAAAGCATGTGTACCGAGGCCCCAGATCAGATCCCATACAATGGGGTACCTTCTG
GGCATCCTTCAGCCCCTTGTTGAATACGCTTGAGGAGAGCCATTTGACTCTTTCCACAACTATCCAACTC
ACAACGTGGCACTGGGGTTGTGCCGCCTTTGCAGGTGTATCTTATACACGTGGCTTTTGGCCGCAGAGGC
ACCTGTCGCCAGGTGGGGGGTTCCGCTGCCTGCAAAGGGTCG
